>Addgene plasmid #25156 | ASMTL | depositor partial sequence | sequence record 11630 | Author sequence
CTGCTGCACAAGCGCGTGGTGCTGGCCAGCGCCTCCCCACGCCGTCAGGAGATCCTCAGCAACGCGGGTC
TCAGGTTTGAGGTGGTCCCCTCCAAGTTTAAAGAGAAGCTGGACAAAGCCTCCTTCGCTACTCCGTATGG
GTACGCCATGGAGACCGCCAAGCAGAAGGCCCTGGAGGTGGCCAACCGGCTGTACCAGAAAGACCTGCGG
GCCCCCGACGTGGTCATTGGAGCGGACACGATCGTGACGGTCGGGGGGCTGATTCTGGAGAAGCCGGTGG
ACAAGCAGGACGCCTACAGGATGCTGTCCCGGTTGAGTGGGAGAGAACACAGCGTGTTCACAGGTGTCGC
GATCGTCCACTGCTCCAGCAAAGACCATCAGCTGGACACCAGGGTCTCGGAATTCTACGAGGAAACGAAG
GTGAAGTTCTCGGAGCTGTCCGAGGAGCTGCTCTGGGAATACGTCCACAGCGGGGAGCCCATGGACAAAG
CTGGCGGCTACGGGATCCAGGCCCTGGGCGGCATGCTGGTGGAGTCCGTACACGGGGACTTTCTGAACGT
GGTGGGATTCCCGCTGAACCACTTCTGCAAGCAGCTGGTGAAGCTCTACTACCCGCCCCGCCCGGAGGAC
CTGCGGCGGAGTGTCAAGCACGACTCCATCCCGGCCGCGGACACCTTCGAAGACCTCAGT
