>Addgene plasmid #25156 | ASMTL | addgene partial sequence | sequence record 31232 | 25156 with T7
ATTTTGTTTAACTTTAAGAAGGAGATATACCATGGGCAGCAGCCATCATCATCATCATCACAGCAGCGGC
CTGGTTCCGCGTGGTAGTCTGCTGCACAAGCGCGTGGTGCTGGCCAGCGCCTCCCCACGCCGTCAGGAGA
TCCTCAGCAACGCGGGTCTCAGGTTTGAGGTGGTCCCCTCCAAGTTTAAAGAGAAGCTGGACAAAGCCTC
CTTCGCTACTCCGTATGGGTACGCCATGGAGACCGCCAAGCAGAAGGCCCTGGAGGTGGCCAACCGGCTG
TACCAGAAAGACCTGCGGGCCCCCGACGTGGTCATTGGAGCGGACACGATCGTGACGGTCGGGGGGCTGA
TTCTGGAGAAGCCGGTGGACAAGCAGGACGCCTACAGGATGCTGTCCCGGTTGAGTGGGAGAGAACACAG
CGTGTTCACAGGTGTCGCGATCGTCCACTGCTCCAGCAAAGACCATCAGCTGGACACCAGGGTCTCGGAA
TTCTACGAGGAAACGAAGGTGAAGTTCTCGGAGCTGTCCGAGGAGCTGCTCTGGGAATACGTCCACAGCG
GGGAGCCCATGGACAAAGCTGGCGGCTACGGGATCCAGGCCCTGGGCGGCATGCTGGTGGAGTCCGTACA
CGGGGACTTTCTGAACGTGGTGGGATTCCCGCTGAACCACTTCTGCAAGCAGCTGGTGAAGCTCTACTAC
CCGCCCCGCCCGGAGGACCTGCGGCGGAGTGTCAAGCACGACTCCATCCCGGCCGCGGACACCTTCGAAG
ACCTCAGTTGATGACGAAGCTTGCGGCCGCACTCGAGCACCACCACCACCACCACTGAGATCCGGCTGCT
AACAAAGCCCGAAAGGAAGCTGAGTTGGCTGCTGCCACCGCTGAGCAATAACTAGCAT
