[The description below was written by a language model from this plasmid's Addgene catalogue record.]
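Description:
ASMTL is a bacterial expression plasmid built on the pET28a-LIC backbone, a ligation-independent-cloning derivative of pET28a produced by a structural genomics group. It carries kanamycin resistance for selection and is recorded as a low-copy plasmid maintained in a standard E. coli cloning strain. No feature table accompanies the record, so the promoter and origin are not explicitly listed. The T7 and T7-terminator sequencing primers fit the usual pET arrangement, in which the insert lies between a T7 promoter and T7 terminator and is transcribed in host strains that supply T7 RNA polymerase.

The insert, designated ASMTL_02, is a roughly 1 kb fragment of the human ASMTL gene, which encodes N-acetylserotonin O-methyltransferase-like protein. The construct is noted as containing the Maf domain of this protein, and the catalogue entry cautions that it may not represent the full open reading frame, in keeping with a domain-level construct designed for crystallography. A His tag is fused at the N terminus of the insert, which allows purification of the recombinant protein by immobilised metal affinity chromatography. The record does not say whether a protease cleavage site separates the tag from the protein.

The stated purpose is bacterial production of protein for structure determination, and the depositor comments link the construct to a deposited Protein Data Bank structure of the Maf domain. It is therefore suited to recombinant expression and purification of this ASMTL domain for structural, biophysical or biochemical work. Distribution is limited to academic and nonprofit users.
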