Addgene plasmid #25156: ASMTL
Purpose: Bacterial expression for structure determination; may not be full ORF
Depositing lab: Cheryl Arrowsmith. Depositing organization: University of Toronto.
Backbone
  Vector backbone: pET28a-LIC
  Backbone manufacturer: SGC
  Backbone size w/o insert (bp): 7328
  Vector type: Bacterial Expression
Growth in bacteria
  Bacterial resistance: Kanamycin, 50 μg/mL
  Growth temperature: 37°C
  Growth strain: DH5alpha
  Copy number: Low Copy
Gene/Insert
  Gene/Insert name: ASMTL_02 (alt names: PDB: 2P5X; N-acetylserotonin O-methyltransferase-like protein, Maf domain)
  Species: H. sapiens (human)
  Insert size (bp): 1035
  Mutation: Contains Maf domain
  GenBank ID: NP_004183
  Entrez Gene: ASMTL (a.k.a. ASMTLX, ASMTLY, ASTML)
  Tag / fusion protein: His (N terminal on insert)
  Cloning method: Restriction Enzyme
  Sequencing primers: 5′ T7; 3′ T7-term
Terms and licenses: Academic/Nonprofit Terms; Industry Terms: Not Available to Industry
Depositor comments: PDB: 2P5X. http://www.thesgc.org/structures/2P5X/
How to cite: ASMTL was a gift from Cheryl Arrowsmith (Addgene plasmid # 25156 ; http://n2t.net/addgene:25156 ; RRID:Addgene_25156)
